Addgene plasmid #65213: pSR651
Purpose: Baculovirus-mediated rAAV production: Expresses bicistronic AAV-2 rep gene and polycistronic AAV-1 cap gene in Sf9 insect cells
Depositing lab: Robert Kotin. Depositing organization: National Heart, Lung, and Blood Institute (NHLBI). Publication: A simplified baculovirus-AAV expression vector system coupled with one-step affinity purification yields high-titer rAAV stocks from insect cells. Smith RH, Levy JR, Kotin RM. Mol Ther. 2009 Nov;17(11):1888-96. doi: 10.1038/mt.2009.128. Epub 2009 Jun 16. PubMed 19532142.
Backbone
  Vector backbone: pFastBac-Dual
  Backbone manufacturer: Invitrogen
  Backbone size w/o insert (bp): 5238
  Total vector size (bp): 9335
  Vector type: Insect Expression, AAV
Growth in bacteria
  Bacterial resistance: Ampicillin, 100 μg/mL
  Growth temperature: 37°C
  Growth strain: DH10B
  Copy number: Low Copy
Gene/Insert 1
  Gene/Insert name: modified AAV-2 rep78
  Insert size (bp): 1866
  Promoter: polyhedrin
  Cloning method: Restriction Enzyme; 5′ cloning site BamHI (destroyed during cloning); 3′ cloning site XbaI (not destroyed)
  Sequencing primers: 5′ AAATGATAACCATCTCGC; 3′ GAAATTTGTGATGCTATTGC
Gene/Insert 2
  Gene/Insert name: modified AAV-1 cap
  Insert size (bp): 2211
  Promoter: p10
  Cloning method: Restriction Enzyme; 5′ cloning site BbsI (destroyed during cloning); 3′ cloning site NheI (destroyed during cloning)
  Sequencing primers: 5′ ACGGACCTTTAATTCAACCCA; 3′ CTTCCGTGTTTCAGTTAGC
Terms and licenses: Academic/Nonprofit Terms; Industry Terms: Not Available to Industry
Depositor comments: Rep78 ORF utilizes a non-canonical initiation codon (CTG codon) beginning at nt 6871. VP1 capsid ORF utilizes a non-canonical initiation codon (ACG codon) beginning at nt 6569.
How to cite: pSR651 was a gift from Robert Kotin (Addgene plasmid # 65213 ; http://n2t.net/addgene:65213 ; RRID:Addgene_65213)
