[The description below was written by a language model from this plasmid's Addgene catalogue record and pLannotate feature annotations shown in this document.]
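Description:
pSR651 is a baculovirus donor (transfer) plasmid built on the pFastBac-Dual backbone. It is designed to supply the AAV replication and capsid functions needed to produce recombinant AAV in Sf9 insect cells. In E. coli it is maintained through a ColE1/pMB1-type origin and selected with ampicillin (AmpR); an f1 origin is also present. The catalogue lists it as low copy, although the annotation tool labels the origin as a high-copy type. The expression region is flanked by the mini-Tn7 ends Tn7R and Tn7L and includes a gentamicin resistance gene. This arrangement allows site-specific transposition of the whole cassette into a baculovirus shuttle genome (bacmid), from which recombinant baculovirus is generated.

The payload consists of two divergently oriented late baculovirus promoters placed back to back. The polyhedrin promoter drives a modified AAV-2 rep78 open reading frame terminated by the SV40 poly(A) signal. According to the depositor, Rep78 starts at a non-canonical CTG codon. The record describes the gene as bicistronic, and the feature table annotates the internal Rep52 coding region, consistent with both a large and a small Rep protein coming from one transcript. In the opposite direction, the p10 promoter drives a modified AAV-1 cap gene followed by the HSV TK poly(A) signal. VP1 begins at a non-canonical ACG codon, a weak start that presumably lets ribosomes also reach the downstream VP2 and VP3 starts, giving the "polycistronic" expression described. The annotation tool matched this capsid ORF to the AAV-2 reference protein, but the catalogue identifies it as serotype 1. The annotated sequence is 9,327 nt, slightly shorter than the listed 9,335 bp. The resulting Rep/Cap baculovirus is used to make AAV-1-capsid rAAV stocks in a simplified baculovirus-AAV production system.
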