Features (pLannotate 1.2.2; 19 found; start..end, strand, type, name):
     81..97      +  CDS            lacZα (fragment): LacZα fragment of β-galactosidase; lacZ fragment
    102..557     +  rep_origin     f1 ori (sequence partly withheld): f1 bacteriophage origin of replication; arrow indicates direction of (+) strand synthesis
    584..688     +  promoter       AmpR promoter: bla
    689..1549    +  CDS            AmpR: β-lactamase; bla; confers resistance to ampicillin, carbenicillin, and related antibiotics
   1720..2308    +  rep_origin     ori: high-copy-number ColE1/pMB1/pBR322/pUC origin of replication
   2494..2543    -  misc_feature   bom (fragment): basis of mobility region from pBR322
   2611..2835    -  mobile_element Tn7R: mini-Tn7 element (right end of the Tn7 transposon) Tn7
   2902..3435    -  CDS            GmR: gentamycin acetyltransferase; aacC1; confers resistance to gentamycin
   3624..3652    -  promoter       Pc promoter: intI1 (promoter lies within the coding sequence); class 1 integron promoter
   3630..3977    -  CDS            YPR2_ECOLX (fragment): Protein predicted: Swiss-Prot protein existence level 4. From Escherichia coli.
   4161..4209    -  polyA_signal   HSV TK poly(A) signal: herpes simplex virus thymidine kinase polyadenylation signal (Cole and Stacy, 1985)
   4356..6560    -  CDS            VP1: CAPSD_AAV2S - Experimental evidence at protein level: Swiss-Prot protein existence level 1. Capsid protein self-assembles to form an icosahedral capsid with a T=1 symmetry, about 22 nm in diameter, and consisting of 60 copies of three size variants of the capsid protein VP1, VP2 and VP3 which differ in their N-terminus. The capsid encapsulates the genomic ssDNA. Binds to host cell heparan sulfate and uses host ITGA5-ITGB1 as coreceptor on the cell surface to provide virion attachment to target cell. This attachment induces virion internalization predominantly through clathrin-dependent endocyt
   6592..6701    -  promoter       p10 promoter: baculovirus promoter for expression in insect cells
   6725..6816    +  promoter       polyhedrin promoter: polh from Autographa californica; promoter for the baculovirus polyhedrin gene
   7537..8727    +  CDS            Rep52: REP52_AAV2S - Experimental evidence at protein level: Swiss-Prot protein existence level 1. Plays a critical role during packaging of viral DNA into empty capsids, where they are thought to be part of the packaging motor complex. The single stranded genomic DNA is packaged in a 3' to 5' direction and requires the association between viral DNA and Rep40. Regulates host PKA activity by interacting with host PRKX as a mechanism to interfere with helper virus propagation and to promote its own replication. From Adeno-associated virus 2 (isolate Srivastava/1982) (AAV-2).
   8743..8773    -  misc_feature   MCS (fragment): pUC18/19 multiple cloning site
   8811..8894    +  CDS            large T antigen (fragment): large T antigen from SV40 (simian virus 40)
   8917..9051    +  polyA_signal   SV40 poly(A) signal: SV40 polyadenylation signal
   9080..9245    -  mobile_element Tn7L: mini-Tn7 element (left end of the Tn7 transposon) Tn7
>Addgene plasmid #65213 | pSR651 | depositor full sequence | sequence record 112889 | pSR651 sequence 9327 bps
TTCTCTGTCACAGAATGAAAATTTTTCTGTCATCTCTTCGTTATTAATGTTTGTAATTGACTGAATATCA
ACGCTTATTTGCAGCCTGAATGGCGAATGGG
[124 nt withheld, positions 102-225]
C
[91 nt withheld, positions 227-317]
A
[49 nt withheld, positions 319-367]
CCTTTGACGTTGGAGTCCACGTTCTTT
[37 nt withheld, positions 395-431]
ACCCTATCTCGGTCTATTCTTTTGATTTATAAGGGATTTTGCCGATTTCGGCCTATTGGTTAAAAAATGA
GCTGATTTAACAAAAATTTAACGCGAATTTTAACAAAATATTAACGTTTACAATTTCAGGTGGCACTTTT
CGGGGAAATGTGCGCGGAACCCCTATTTGTTTATTTTTCTAAATACATTCAAATATGTATCCGCTCATGA
GACAATAACCCTGATAAATGCTTCAATAATATTGAAAAAGGAAGAGTATGAGTATTCAACATTTCCGTGT
CGCCCTTATTCCCTTTTTTGCGGCATTTTGCCTTCCTGTTTTTGCTCACCCAGAAACGCTGGTGAAAGTA
AAAGATGCTGAAGATCAGTTGGGTGCACGAGTGGGTTACATCGAACTGGATCTCAACAGCGGTAAGATCC
TTGAGAGTTTTCGCCCCGAAGAACGTTTTCCAATGATGAGCACTTTTAAAGTTCTGCTATGTGGCGCGGT
ATTATCCCGTATTGACGCCGGGCAAGAGCAACTCGGTCGCCGCATACACTATTCTCAGAATGACTTGGTT
GAGTACTCACCAGTCACAGAAAAGCATCTTACGGATGGCATGACAGTAAGAGAATTATGCAGTGCTGCCA
TAACCATGAGTGATAACACTGCGGCCAACTTACTTCTGACAACGATCGGAGGACCGAAGGAGCTAACCGC
TTTTTTGCACAACATGGGGGATCATGTAACTCGCCTTGATCGTTGGGAACCGGAGCTGAATGAAGCCATA
CCAAACGACGAGCGTGACACCACGATGCCTGTAGCAATGGCAACAACGTTGCGCAAACTATTAACTGGCG
AACTACTTACTCTAGCTTCCCGGCAACAATTAATAGACTGGATGGAGGCGGATAAAGTTGCAGGACCACT
TCTGCGCTCGGCCCTTCCGGCTGGCTGGTTTATTGCTGATAAATCTGGAGCCGGTGAGCGTGGGTCTCGC
GGTATCATTGCAGCACTGGGGCCAGATGGTAAGCCCTCCCGTATCGTAGTTATCTACACGACGGGGAGTC
AGGCAACTATGGATGAACGAAATAGACAGATCGCTGAGATAGGTGCCTCACTGATTAAGCATTGGTAACT
GTCAGACCAAGTTTACTCATATATACTTTAGATTGATTTAAAACTTCATTTTTAATTTAAAAGGATCTAG
GTGAAGATCCTTTTTGATAATCTCATGACCAAAATCCCTTAACGTGAGTTTTCGTTCCACTGAGCGTCAG
ACCCCGTAGAAAAGATCAAAGGATCTTCTTGAGATCCTTTTTTTCTGCGCGTAATCTGCTGCTTGCAAAC
AAAAAAACCACCGCTACCAGCGGTGGTTTGTTTGCCGGATCAAGAGCTACCAACTCTTTTTCCGAAGGTA
ACTGGCTTCAGCAGAGCGCAGATACCAAATACTGTCCTTCTAGTGTAGCCGTAGTTAGGCCACCACTTCA
AGAACTCTGTAGCACCGCCTACATACCTCGCTCTGCTAATCCTGTTACCAGTGGCTGCTGCCAGTGGCGA
TAAGTCGTGTCTTACCGGGTTGGACTCAAGACGATAGTTACCGGATAAGGCGCAGCGGTCGGGCTGAACG
GGGGGTTCGTGCACACAGCCCAGCTTGGAGCGAACGACCTACACCGAACTGAGATACCTACAGCGTGAGC
ATTGAGAAAGCGCCACGCTTCCCGAAGGGAGAAAGGCGGACAGGTATCCGGTAAGCGGCAGGGTCGGAAC
AGGAGAGCGCACGAGGGAGCTTCCAGGGGGAAACGCCTGGTATCTTTATAGTCCTGTCGGGTTTCGCCAC
CTCTGACTTGAGCGTCGATTTTTGTGATGCTCGTCAGGGGGGCGGAGCCTATGGAAAAACGCCAGCAACG
CGGCCTTTTTACGGTTCCTGGCCTTTTGCTGGCCTTTTGCTCACATGTTCTTTCCTGCGTTATCCCCTGA
TTCTGTGGATAACCGTATTACCGCCTTTGAGTGAGCTGATACCGCTCGCCGCAGCCGAACGACCGAGCGC
AGCGAGTCAGTGAGCGAGGAAGCGGAAGAGCGCCTGATGCGGTATTTTCTCCTTACGCATCTGTGCGGTA
TTTCACACCGCAGACCAGCCGCGTAACCTGGCAAAATCGGTTACGGTTGAGTAATAAATGGATGCCCTGC
GTAAGCGGGTGTGGGCGGACAATAAAGTCTTAAACTGAACAAAATAGATCTAAACTATGACAATAAAGTC
TTAAACTAGACAGAATAGTTGTAAACTGAAATCAGTCCAGTTATGCTGTGAAAAAGCATACTGGACTTTT
GTTATGGCTAAAGCAAACTCTTCATTTTCTGAAGTGCAAATTGCCCGTCGTATTAAAGAGGGGCGTGGCC
AAGGGCATGGTAAAGACTATATTCGCGGCGTTGTGACAATTTACCGAACAACTCCGCGGCCGGGAAGCCG
ATCTCGGCTTGAACGAATTGTTAGGTGGCGGTACTTGGGTCGATATCAAAGTGCATCACTTCTTCCCGTA
TGCCCAACTTTGTATAGAGAGCCACTGCGGGATCGTCACCGTAATCTGCTTGCACGTAGATCACATAAGC
ACCAAGCGCGTTGGCCTCATGCTTGAGGAGATTGATGAGCGCGGTGGCAATGCCCTGCCTCCGGTGCTCG
CCGGAGACTGCGAGATCATAGATATAGATCTCACTACGCGGCTGCTCAAACCTGGGCAGAACGTAAGCCG
CGAGAGCGCCAACAACCGCTTCTTGGTCGAAGGCAGCAAGCGCGATGAATGTCTTACTACGGAGCAAGTT
CCCGAGGTAATCGGAGTCCGGCTGATGTTGGGAGTAGGTGGCTACGTCTCCGAACTCACGACCGAAAAGA
TCAAGAGCAGCCCGCATGGATTTGACTTGGTCAGGGCCGAGCCTACATGTGCGAATGATGCCCATACTTG
AGCCACCTAACTTTGTTTTAGGGCGACTGCCCTGCTGCGTAACATCGTTGCTGCTGCGTAACATCGTTGC
TGCTCCATAACATCAAACATCGACCCACGGCGTAACGCGCTTGCTGCTTGGATGCCCGAGGCATAGACTG
TACAAAAAAACAGTCATAACAAGCCATGAAAACCGCCACTGCGCCGTTACCACCGCTGCGTTCGGTCAAG
GTTCTGGACCAGTTGCGTGAGCGCATACGCTACTTGCATTACAGTTTACGAACCGAACAGGCTTATGTCA
ACTGGGTTCGTGCCTTCATCCGTTTCCACGGTGTGCGTCACCCGGCAACCTTGGGCAGCAGCGAAGTCGA
GGCATTTCTGTCCTGGCTGGCGAACGAGCGCAAGGTTTCGGTCTCCACGCATCGTCAGGCATTGGCGGCC
TTGCTGTTCTTCTACGGCAAGGTGCTGTGCACGGATCTGCCCTGGCTTCAGGAGATCGGTAGACCTCGGC
CGTCGCGGCGCTTGCCGGTGGTGCTGACCCCGGATGAAGTGGTTCGCATCCTCGGTTTTCTGGAAGGCGA
GCATCGTTTGTTCGCCCAGGACTCTAGCTATAGTTCTAGTGGTTGGCCTACGTACCCGTAGTGGCTATGG
CAGGGCTTGCCGCCCCGACGTTGGCTGCGAGCCCTGGGCCTTCACCCGAACTTGGGGGTTGGGGTGGGGA
AAAGGAAGAAACGCGGGCGTATTGGTCCCAATGGGGTCTCGGTGGGGTATCGACAGAGTGCCAGCCCTGG
GACCGAACCCCGCGTTTATGAACAAACGACCCAACACCCGTGCGTTTTATTCTGTCTTTTTATTGCCGTC
ATAGCGCGGGTTCCTTCCGGTATTGTCTCCTTCCGTGTTTCAGTTAGCCTCCCCCATCTCCCGGTACCGC
ATGCTATGCATCAGCTGCTAGATTCGAAAGCGGCCGCCAGTGTGATGGATATCTGCACAATTCGCCCTTG
CTTACAGGGGACGGGTAAGGTAACGGGTGCCAATGGGGCGAGGCTCAGTATAAAGTCCATTGTTGTCCAC
AGTAAAATCAACGTTGGCAGATTTTGCATAATTGGATGTGTACTGCACTTCGGGATTCCAGCGCTTGCTG
TTTTCTTTCTGCAGCTCCCATTCAATTTCCACACTCACTTGTCCTGTGGAGTATTGGGTGATGAATGAAG
CAAACTTTGTAGCTGAAAACTCCGCCGGAGGATTCGCAGGAACAGGCGTGTTTTTGATGAGGATCTGAGG
AGGCGGGTTCTTGAGTCCAAAGCCGCCCATAAGAGGAGACGGGTGAAAGTGTCCATCTGTGTGAGGAATT
TTGGCCCAAATGGGACCCTGCAGGTACACGTCTCTATCTTGCCACACCATGCCAGGTAATGCTCCCATAG
CATGCACATCTCCGGTCGCAGGGTCTGTGCTGCTGCTCTGGAAATTGACTGCCACGGTCCCAAATCTTTC
GGTGGCCACAGGGTTAGTGGCTTTAATTTCCTCTTCGTCTGTAATCATGACATTGTCCAATGCAGTGTTT
GAAGCTCCGGCGCTCTCTTTTCCAAAAATCATGACACCGCTCATGGGAAAGAACTTGTCTTCGTCGTCTT
TGTGTGAGGCCATAGCAGTGCCAGGGTTGATGATGGATTCACGCCCATTGAGGTTATATTTTGAAGCACC
AGTCCAGGTAAAATTGCTGTTGTTGTTGTCTGTTTTTGTTTTAGAAACGCGCTGCTGCCGATAACAGGGT
CCAGGTAGCCAGTTTTTGGGCTGAACAGACATGCCAGCTGGAGACCCACGGCTAAACAGCAAGTCCTTGT
TTTGGGCACTTCCGGACTGATTTTGAGTTCTGTTCAGGTAATACAGGTATTGGTCGATGAGAGGATTCAT
CAGCCGGTCCAGGCTCTGGCTGTGCGCGTAGCTGCTGTGGAAAGGCACTTCCTCAAAGGTGTAGCTGAAG
GTAAAGTTGTTGCCCGTTCTCAGCATCTGAGAAGGGAAATATTCCAGGCAGTAAAAGGATGAACGTCCCA
CGGCTTGGCTGCCATTGTTGAGCGTCAGGTAGCCGTATTGCGGAATCATGAACACGTCCGCCGGGAACGG
AGGGAGGCAGCCCTGGTGCGCAGAGCCGAGGACGTACGGAAGCTGGTACTCCGAGTCCGAGAAGACTTGA
ACCGTGCTGGTAAGGTTATTAGCGATGGTTGTGACGCCATCATTCGTCGTGACCTCCTTGACTTGGATGT
TGAAGAGTTTGAAGTTGAGTCTCTTGGGCCGGAATCCCCAATTGTTGTTGATGAGTCGCTGCCAGTCACG
TGGTGAAAAGTGGCAGTGGAATCTGTTGAAATCAAAATACCCCCAGGGGGTGCTGTAGCCGAAGTAGTGG
TTGTCGTTGCTGGCCCCCGTTGAAGCACTGGAGATTTGCTTGTAGAGGTGGTTATTGTAGGTGGGCAAGG
CCCAGGTGCGGGTGCTGGTGGTGATGACTCTGTCGCCCAGCCATGTGGAATCGCAATGCCAATTTCCTGA
GGCATTACCCACTCCGTCGGCGCCTTCGTTATTGTCTGCCATTGGTGCGCCACCGCCTGAAGCCATTGTA
GTAGGTCCCACAGCAGCGGGGGTTGCTGGAGGTTCTCCGAGAGGTTGTGGATCGGGGACTGACTCTGAGT
CGCCAGTCTGACCAAAATTGAGTCTCTTTTTAGCGGGCTGCTGGCCTGTCTTGCCGATGCCCGAGGAGGA
GTCTGGCTCTTGTGGCGACTGCTCTACCGGACGTTTCTTTCCAGGAGCCGTCTTAGCGCCTTCCTCAACC
AGACCGAGAGGTTCGAGAACCCGCTTCTTGGCCTGGAAGACTGCTCGCCCGAGGTTGCCCCCAAAAGACG
TATCTTCTTGCAGACGCTCCTGAAACTCGGCGTCGGCGTGGTTATACCGCAGGTACGGATTGTCACCCGC
TTTGAGCTGCTGGTCGTAGGCCTTGTCGTGCTCGAGGGCCGCTGCGTCCGCCGCGTTGACGGGCTCCCCC
TTGTCGAGTCCGTTGAAGGGTCCGAGGTACTTGTAGCCAGGAAGCACCAGACCCCGGCCGTCGTCCTGCT
TTTGCTGGTTGGCTTTGGGCTTCGGGGCTCCAGGTTTCAAGTCCCACCACTCGCGAATGCCCTCAGAGAG
GTTGTCCTCGAGCCAATCGGGTAGATAACCGTCGGCAGCCGTCTTTAACAGGATCAAGTCTTCGTCGAGT
GATTGTAAATAAAATGTAATTTACAGTATAGTATTTTAATTAATATACAAATGATTTGATAATAATTCTT
ATTTAACTATAATATATTGTGTTGGGTTGAATTAAAGGTCCGTATACTCCGGAATATTAATAGATCATGG
AGATAATTAAAATGATAACCATCTCGCAAATAAATAAGTATTTTACTGTTTTCGTAACAGTTTTGTAATA
AAAAAACCTATAAATATTCCGGATTATTCATACCGTCCCACCATCGGGCGCGGATCTGCCGCCCTGGCGG
GGTTTTACGAGATTGTGATTAAGGTCCCCAGCGACCTTGACGAGCATCTGCCCGGCATTTCTGACAGCTT
TGTGAACTGGGTGGCCGAGAAGGAGTGGGAGTTGCCGCCAGATTCTGACTTGGATCTGAATCTGATTGAG
CAGGCACCCCTGACCGTGGCCGAGAAGCTGCAGCGCGACTTTCTGACGGAGTGGCGCCGTGTGAGTAAGG
CCCCGGAGGCCCTTTTCTTTGTGCAATTTGAGAAGGGAGAGAGCTACTTCCACTTACACGTGCTCGTGGA
AACCACCGGGGTGAAATCCTTAGTTTTGGGACGTTTCCTGAGTCAGATTCGCGAAAAACTGATTCAGAGA
ATTTACCGCGGGATCGAGCCGACTTTGCCAAACTGGTTCGCGGTCACAAAGACCAGAAACGGCGCCGGAG
GCGGGAACAAGGTGGTGGACGAGTGCTACATCCCCAATTACTTGCTCCCCAAAACCCAGCCTGAGCTCCA
GTGGGCGTGGACTAATTTAGAACAGTATTTAAGCGCCTGTTTGAATCTCACGGAGCGTAAACGGTTGGTG
GCGCAGCATCTGACGCACGTGTCGCAGACGCAGGAGCAGAACAAAGAGAATCAGAATCCCAATTCTGACG
CGCCGGTGATCAGATCAAAAACTTCAGCCAGGTACATGGAGCTGGTCGGGTGGCTCGTGGACAAGGGGAT
TACCTCGGAGAAGCAGTGGATCCAGGAGGACCAGGCCTCATACATCTCCTTCAATGCGGCCTCCAACTCG
CGGTCCCAAATCAAGGCTGCCTTGGACAATGCGGGAAAGATTATGAGCCTGACTAAAACCGCCCCCGACT
ACCTGGTGGGCCAGCAGCCCGTGGAGGACATTTCCAGCAATCGGATTTATAAAATTTTGGAACTAAACGG
GTACGATCCCCAATATGCGGCTTCCGTCTTTCTGGGATGGGCCACGAAAAAGTTCGGCAAGAGGAACACC
ATCTGGCTGTTTGGGCCTGCAACTACCGGGAAGACCAACATCGCGGAGGCCATAGCCCACACTGTGCCCT
TCTACGGGTGCGTAAACTGGACCAATGAGAACTTTCCCTTCAACGACTGTGTCGACAAGATGGTGATCTG
GTGGGAGGAGGGGAAGATGACCGCCAAGGTCGTGGAGTCGGCCAAAGCCATTCTCGGAGGAAGCAAGGTG
CGCGTGGACCAGAAATGCAAGTCCTCGGCCCAGATAGACCCGACTCCCGTGATCGTCACCTCCAACACCA
ACATGTGCGCCGTGATTGACGGGAACTCAACGACCTTCGAACACCAGCAGCCGTTGCAAGACCGGATGTT
CAAATTTGAACTCACCCGCCGTCTGGATCATGACTTTGGGAAGGTCACCAAGCAGGAAGTCAAAGACTTT
TTCCGGTGGGCAAAGGATCACGTGGTTGAGGTGGAGCATGAATTCTACGTCAAAAAGGGTGGAGCCAAGA
AAAGACCCGCCCCCAGTGACGCAGATATAAGTGAGCCCAAACGGGTGCGCGAGTCAGTTGCGCAGCCATC
GACGTCAGACGCGGAAGCTTCGATCAACTACGCAGACAGGTACCAAAACAAATGTTCTCGTCACGTGGGC
ATGAATCTGATGCTGTTTCCCTGCAGACAATGCGAGAGAATGAATCAGAATTCAAATATCTGCTTCACTC
ACGGACAGAAAGACTGTTTAGAGTGCTTTCCCGTGTCAGAATCTCAACCCGTTTCTGTCGTCAAAAAGGC
GTATCAGAAACTGTGCTACATTCATCATATCATGGGAAAGGTGCCAGACGCTTGCACTGCCTGCGATCTG
GTCAATGTGGATTTGGATGACTGCATCTTTGAACAATAAACTCGAGGAATCAAGCTTGCATGCCTGCAGG
TCGACTCTAGAGCCTGCAGTCTCGACAAGCTTGTCGAGAAGTACTAGAGGATCATAATCAGCCATACCAC
ATTTGTAGAGGTTTTACTTGCTTTAAAAAACCTCCCACACCTCCCCCTGAACCTGAAACATAAAATGAAT
GCAATTGTTGTTGTTAACTTGTTTATTGCAGCTTATAATGGTTACAAATAAAGCAATAGCATCACAAATT
TCACAAATAAAGCATTTTTTTCACTGCATTCTAGTTGTGGTTTGTCCAAACTCATCAATGTATCTTATCA
TGTCTGGATCTGATCACTGCTTGAGCCTAGGAGATCCGAACCAGATAAGTGAAATCTAGTTCCAAACTAT
TTTGTCATTTTTAATTTTCGTATTAGCTTACGACGCTACACCCAGTTCCCATCTATTTTGTCACTCTTCC
CTAAATAATCCTTAAAAACTCCATTTCCACCCCTCCCAGTTCCCAACTATTTTGTCCGCCCACAGCGGGG
CATTTTTCTTCCTGTTATGTTTTTAATCAAACATCCTGCCAACTCCATGTGACAAACCGTCATCTTCGGC
TACTTT
