>Addgene plasmid #65213 | pSR651 | addgene partial sequence | sequence record 112887 | TK-pA-R 5'-ttgtctccttccgtgtttca-3'
AAGCGGCCGCCAGTGTGATGGATATCTGCACAATTCGCCCTTGCTTACAGGGGACGGGTAAGGTAACGGG
TGCCAATGGGGCGAGGCTCAGTATAAAGTCCATTGTTGTCCACAGTAAAATCAACGTTGGCAGATTTTGC
ATAATTGGATGTGTACTGCACTTCGGGATTCCAGCGCTTGCTGTTTTCTTTCTGCAGCTCCCATTCAATT
TCCACACTCACTTGTCCTGTGGAGTATTGG
