>Addgene plasmid #65213 | pSR651 | addgene partial sequence | sequence record 115610 | fBac-2 5'-gggaggttttttaaagcaagtaaa-3'
TATGATCCTCTAGTACTTCTCGACAAGCTTGTCGAGACTGCAGGCTCTAGAGTCGACCTGCAGGCATGCA
AGCTTGATTCCTCGAGTTTATTGTTCAAAGATGCAGTCATCCAAATCCACATTGACCAGATCGCAGGCAG
TGCAAGCGTCTGGCACCTTTCCCATGATATGATGAATGTAGCACAGTTTCTGATACGCCTTTTTGACGAC
AGAAACGGGTTGAGATTCTGACACGGGAAAGCACTCTAAACAGTCTTTCTGTCCGTGAGTGAAGCAGATA
TTTGAATTCTGATTCATTCTCTCGCATTGTCTGCAGGGAAACAGCATCAGATTCATGCCCACGTGACGAG
AACATTTGTTTTGGTACCTGTCTGCGTAGTTGATCGAAGCTTCCGCGTCTGACGTCGATGGCTGCGCAAC
TGACTCGCGCACCCGTTTGGGCTCACTTATATCTGCGTCACTGGGGGCGGGTCTTTTCTTGGCTCCACCC
TTTTTGACGTAGAATTCATGCTCCACCTCAACCACGTGATCCTTTGCCCACCGGAAAAAGTCTTTGACTT
CCTGCTTGGTGACCTTCCCAAAGTCATGATCCAGACGGCGGGTGAGTTCAAATTTGAACATCCGGTCTTG
CAACGGCTGCTGGTGTTCGAAGGTCGTTGAGTTCCCGTCAATCACGGCGCACATGTTGGTGTTGGAGGTG
ACGATCACGGGAGTCGGGTCTATCTGGGCCGAGGACTTGCATTTCTGGTCCACGCGCACCTTGCTTCCTC
CGAGAATGGCTTTGGCCGACTCCACGACCTTGGCGGTCATCTTCCCCTCCTCCCACCAGATCACCATCTT
GTCGACACAGTCGTTGAAGGGAAAGTTCTCATTGGTCCAGTT
